>Addgene plasmid #183374 | pMSCV-IRES-GFP-lemur-Caspase-4 | addgene full sequence | sequence record 361169 | Addgene NGS Result
CGTGACCTGGGAAGCCTTGGCTTTTGACCCCCCTCCCTGGGTCAAGCCCTTTGTACACCCTAAGCCTCCG
CCTCCTCTTCCTCCATCCGCCCCGTCTCTCCCCCTTGAACCTCCTCGTTCGACCCCGCCTCGATCCTCCC
TTTATCCAGCCCTCACTCCTTCTCTAGGCGCCGGAATTAGATCTCTCGAGATCGATGCGGCCGCGCCACC
ATGGAACAAAAACTCATCTCAGAAGAGGATCTGATGGCTGAGGACAAACACAAAAACAAAAATCCACTTA
AGATGTTGGAAGCCCTGGGCAAAGATGTCGCCAATGAGTTTCTCGATAGCTTGATGGAAAAAAATGTGCT
GAGAGTAAAGGCAGAAGACAAGCAAAATTTTTATGGTGCCAAAACACAAGACAAGGCCCGAGTTTTGATA
TCTTCTCTCCGAGACAACCAACAGGAGGCCGTTCGATTACTTCTGGAAAACTACCTTCACCTGGAAGGAA
AGCCCACCAATGAAGAAGCTCCTCCGGAAATCAAGGCTGAGCCAGCTGAGTCAGCAGAACCTACAGATAC
CCTCAAGCTTTGCCCTCGTAAAGACTTCTTGAGACTGAGTAAAGAACGGGCTGATGAGATCTACCCCATA
AAGGAGAAAAAGGATCGCACTCGCCTGGCTCTCATCATATGCAACACAGAGTTTGACCATCTTGAGCGGA
GAAATGGGGCTGACCATGACATTGTGGGGATGAAGGGGCTGCTTGAGGGCCTGGGCTACAGTGTGGATGT
AAAAGAGAAACTCACAGCCAGGGATATGGAGTCTGTGCTGCGGGAATTTGCTGCCCGACCAGAGCACAAG
TCCTCAGACAGCACCTTCGTGGTGCTCATGTCTCATGGCATCCTGGATGGAATCTGTGGAACGAAGCACA
GTGAGGGAACATGGGATGTGCTGCCTTATGACACCGTCTTCCGGATACTCAACAACCGCAACTGCCCTAT
TCTAAAGGACAAACCCAAGGTCATCATTGTCCAGGCCTGCAGAGGTGCAAACCGTGGGGAAGTGTGGGTC
AGAGACTCTCCAGAAGCCTCGGCAGCCAGCTCCTCACAGTTACCTGAGAACCCTGTGGCAGACAGCTTCT
CACAGTCCCCTGAGAACCTGGAGGAAGATGCTGTTTGCAAGACCCACGTGGAGAAGGACTTCATTGCTTT
CTGCTCTTCCACCCCACATAACATGTCCTGGAGAGACATCACAAAGGGCTCCCTCTTCATCACACAGCTC
ATCACATGCTTCCAGAAATACTCTTGGTGCTGTCACCTACAGGAAGTGTTTCGGAAGGTACAACAATCAT
TTGAAACACCAAGTGTTCGAGCCCAGATGCCCACCATTGAACGACTGTCCATGACAAGATGCTTCTACCT
CTTTCCTGGAAATTGAGTCGACGGTATCGATAAGCTTGATATCGAATTCCGCCCCCCCCCCTAACGTTAC
TGGCCGAAGCCGCTTGGAATAAGGCCGGTGTGCGTTTGTCTATATGTTATTTTCCACCATATTGCCGTCT
TTTGGCAATGTGAGGGCCCGGAAACCTGGCCCTGTCTTCTTGACGAGCATTCCTAGGGGTCTTTCCCCTC
TCGCCAAAGGAATGCAAGGTCTGTTGAATGTCGTGAAGGAAGCAGTTCCTCTGGAAGCTTCTTGAAGACA
AACAACGTCTGTAGCGACCCTTTGCAGGCAGCGGAACCCCCCACCTGGCGACAGGTGCCTCTGCGGCCAA
AAGCCACGTGTATAAGATACACCTGCAAAGGCGGCACAACCCCAGTGCCACGTTGTGAGTTGGATAGTTG
TGGAAAGAGTCAAATGGCTCTCCTCAAGCGTATTCAACAAGGGGCTGAAGGATGCCCAGAAGGTACCCCA
TTGTATGGGATCTGATCTGGGGCCTCGGTGCACATGCTTTACATGTGTTTAGTCGAGGTTAAAAAAACGT
CTAGGCCCCCCGAACCACGGGGACGTGGTTTTCCTTTGAAAAACACGATGATAATATGGCCACAACCATG
GTGAGCAAGGGCGAGGAGCTGTTCACCGGGGTGGTGCCCATCCTGGTCGAGCTGGACGGCGACGTAAACG
GCCACAAGTTCAGCGTGTCTGGCGAGGGCGAGGGCGATGCCACCTACGGCAAGCTGACCCTGAAGTTCAT
CTGCACCACCGGCAAGCTGCCCGTGCCCTGGCCCACCCTCGTGACCACCCTGACCTACGGCGTGCAGTGC
TTCAGCCGCTACCCCGACCACATGAAGCAGCACGACTTCTTCAAGTCCGCCATGCCCGAAGGCTACGTCC
AGGAGCGCACCATCTTCTTCAAGGACGACGGCAACTACAAGACCCGCGCCGAGGTGAAGTTCGAGGGCGA
CACCCTGGTGAACCGCATCGAGCTGAAGGGCATCGACTTCAAGGAGGACGGCAACATCCTGGGGCACAAG
CTGGAGTACAACTACAACAGCCACAACGTCTATATCATGGCCGACAAGCAGAAGAACGGCATCAAGGCGA
ACTTCAAGATCCGCCACAACATCGAGGACGGCAGCGTGCAGCTCGCCGACCACTACCAGCAGAACACCCC
CATCGGCGACGGCCCCGTGCTGCTGCCCGACAACCACTACCTGAGCACCCAGTCCGCCCTGAGCAAAGAC
CCCAACGAGAAGCGCGATCACATGGTCCTGCTGGAGTTCGTGACCGCCGCCGGGATCACTCTCGGCATGG
ACGAGCTGTACAAGTAATGAATTAATTAAGAATTCGATAAAATAAAAGATTTTATTTAGTCTCCAGAAAA
AGGGGGGAATGAAAGACCCCACCTGTAGGTTTGGCAAGCTAGCTTAAGTAACGCCATTTTGCAAGGCATG
GAAAATACATAACTGAGAATAGAGAAGTTCAGATCAAGGTTAGGAACAGAGAGACAGCAGAATATGGGCC
AAACAGGATATCTGTGGTAAGCAGTTCCTGCCCCGGCTCAGGGCCAAGAACAGATGGTCCCCAGATGCGG
TCCCGCCCTCAGCAGTTTCTAGAGAACCATCAGATGTTTCCAGGGTGCCCCAAGGACCTGAAATGACCCT
GTGCCTTATTTGAACTAACCAATCAGTTCGCTTCTCGCTTCTGTTCGCGCGCTTCTGCTCCCCGAGCTCA
ATAAAAGAGCCCACAACCCCTCACTCGGCGCGCCAGTCCTCCGATAGACTGCGTCGCCCGGGTACCCGTG
TATCCAATAAACCCTCTTGCAGTTGCATCCGACTTGTGGTCTCGCTGTTCCTTGGGAGGGTCTCCTCTGA
GTGATTGACTACCCGTCAGCGGGGGTCTTTCATGGGTAACAGTTTCTTGAAGTTGGAGAACAACATTCTG
AGGGTAGGAGTCGAATATTAAGTAATCCTGACTCAATTAGCCACTGTTTTGAATCCACATACTCCAATAC
TCCTGAAATAGTTCATTATGGACAGCGCAGAAAGAGCTGGGGAGAATTGTGAAATTGTTATCCGCTCACA
ATTCCACACAACATACGAGCCGGAAGCATAAAGTGTAAAGCCTGGGGTGCCTAATGAGTGAGCTAACTCA
CATTAATTGCGTTGCGCTCACTGCCCGCTTTCCAGTCGGGAAACCTGTCGTGCCAGCTGCATTAATGAAT
CGGCCAACGCGCGGGGAGAGGCGGTTTGCGTATTGGGCGCTCTTCCGCTTCCTCGCTCACTGACTCGCTG
CGCTCGGTCGTTCGGCTGCGGCGAGCGGTATCAGCTCACTCAAAGGCGGTAATACGGTTATCCACAGAAT
CAGGGGATAACGCAGGAAAGAACATGTGAGCAAAAGGCCAGCAAAAGGCCAGGAACCGTAAAAAGGCCGC
GTTGCTGGCGTTTTTCCATAGGCTCCGCCCCCCTGACGAGCATCACAAAAATCGACGCTCAAGTCAGAGG
TGGCGAAACCCGACAGGACTATAAAGATACCAGGCGTTTCCCCCTGGAAGCTCCCTCGTGCGCTCTCCTG
TTCCGACCCTGCCGCTTACCGGATACCTGTCCGCCTTTCTCCCTTCGGGAAGCGTGGCGCTTTCTCATAG
CTCACGCTGTAGGTATCTCAGTTCGGTGTAGGTCGTTCGCTCCAAGCTGGGCTGTGTGCACGAACCCCCC
GTTCAGCCCGACCGCTGCGCCTTATCCGGTAACTATCGTCTTGAGTCCAACCCGGTAAGACACGACTTAT
CGCCACTGGCAGCAGCCACTGGTAACAGGATTAGCAGAGCGAGGTATGTAGGCGGTGCTACAGAGTTCTT
GAAGTGGTGGCCTAACTACGGCTACACTAGAAGAACAGTATTTGGTATCTGCGCTCTGCTGAAGCCAGTT
ACCTTCGGAAAAAGAGTTGGTAGCTCTTGATCCGGCAAACAAACCACCGCTGGTAGCGGTGGTTTTTTTG
TTTGCAAGCAGCAGATTACGCGCAGAAAAAAAGGATCTCAAGAAGATCCTTTGATCTTTTCTACGGGGTC
TGACGCTCAGTGGAACGAAAACTCACGTTAAGGGATTTTGGTCATGAGATTATCAAAAAGGATCTTCACC
TAGATCCTTTTAAATTAAAAATGAAGTTTTAAATCAATCTAAAGTATATATGAGTAAACTTGGTCTGACA
GTTACCAATGCTTAATCAGTGAGGCACCTATCTCAGCGATCTGTCTATTTCGTTCATCCATAGTTGCCTG
ACTCCCCGTCGTGTAGATAACTACGATACGGGAGGGCTTACCATCTGGCCCCAGTGCTGCAATGATACCG
CGAGACCCACGCTCACCGGCTCCAGATTTATCAGCAATAAACCAGCCAGCCGGAAGGGCCGAGCGCAGAA
GTGGTCCTGCAACTTTATCCGCCTCCATCCAGTCTATTAATTGTTGCCGGGAAGCTAGAGTAAGTAGTTC
GCCAGTTAATAGTTTGCGCAACGTTGTTGCCATTGCTACAGGCATCGTGGTGTCACGCTCGTCGTTTGGT
ATGGCTTCATTCAGCTCCGGTTCCCAACGATCAAGGCGAGTTACATGATCCCCCATGTTGTGCAAAAAAG
CGGTTAGCTCCTTCGGTCCTCCGATCGTTGTCAGAAGTAAGTTGGCCGCAGTGTTATCACTCATGGTTAT
GGCAGCACTGCATAATTCTCTTACTGTCATGCCATCCGTAAGATGCTTTTCTGTGACTGGTGAGTACTCA
ACCAAGTCATTCTGAGAATAGTGTATGCGGCGACCGAGTTGCTCTTGCCCGGCGTCAATACGGGATAATA
CCGCGCCACATAGCAGAACTTTAAAAGTGCTCATCATTGGAAAACGTTCTTCGGGGCGAAAACTCTCAAG
GATCTTACCGCTGTTGAGATCCAGTTCGATGTAACCCACTCGTGCACCCAACTGATCTTCAGCATCTTTT
ACTTTCACCAGCGTTTCTGGGTGAGCAAAAACAGGAAGGCAAAATGCCGCAAAAAAGGGAATAAGGGCGA
CACGGAAATGTTGAATACTCATACTCTTCCTTTTTCAATATTATTGAAGCATTTATCAGGGTTATTGTCT
CATGAGCGGATACATATTTGAATGTATTTAGAAAAATAAACAAATAGGGGTTCCGCGCACATTTCCCCGA
AAAGTGCCACCTGACGTCTAAGAAACCATTATTATCATGACATTAACCTATAAAAATAGGCGTATCACGA
GGCCCTTTCGTCTCGCGCGTTTCGGTGATGACGGTGAAAACCTCTGACACATGCAGCTCCCGGAGACGGT
CACAGCTTGTCTGTAAGCGGATGCCGGGAGCAGACAAGCCCGTCAGGGCGCGTCAGCGGGTGTTGGCGGG
TGTCGGGGCTGGCTTAACTATGCGGCATCAGAGCAGATTGTACTGAGAGTGCACCATATGCGGTGTGAAA
TACCGCACAGATGCGTAAGGAGAAAATACCGCATCAGGCGCCATTCGCCATTCAGGCTGCGCAACTGTTG
GGAAGGGCGATCGGTGCGGGCCTCTTCGCTATTACGCCAGCTGGCGAAAGGGGGATGTGCTGCAAGGCGA
TTAAGTTGGGTAACGCCAGGGTTTTCCCAGTCACGACGTTGTAAAACGACGGCGCAAGGAATGGTGCATG
CAAGGAGATGGCGCCCAACAGTCCCCCGGCCACGGGGCCTGCCACCATACCCACGCCGAAACAAGCGCTC
ATGAGCCCGAAGTGGCGAGCCCGATCTTCCCCATCGGTGATGTCGGCGATATAGGCGCCAGCAACCGCAC
CTGTGGCGCCGGTGATGCCGGCCACGATGCGTCCGGCGTAGAGGCGATTAGTCCAATTTGTTAAAGACAG
GATATCAGTGGTCCAGGCTCTAGTTTTGACTCAACAATATCACCAGCTGAAGCCTATAGAGTACGAGCCA
TAGATAAAATAAAAGATTTTATTTAGTCTCCAGAAAAAGGGGGGAATGAAAGACCCCACCTGTAGGTTTG
GCAAGCTAGCTTAAGTAACGCCATTTTGCAAGGCATGGAAAATACATAACTGAGAATAGAGAAGTTCAGA
TCAAGGTTAGGAACAGAGAGACAGCAGAATATGGGCCAAACAGGATATCTGTGGTAAGCAGTTCCTGCCC
CGGCTCAGGGCCAAGAACAGATGGTCCCCAGATGCGGTCCCGCCCTCAGCAGTTTCTAGAGAACCATCAG
ATGTTTCCAGGGTGCCCCAAGGACCTGAAATGACCCTGTGCCTTATTTGAACTAACCAATCAGTTCGCTT
CTCGCTTCTGTTCGCGCGCTTCTGCTCCCCGAGCTCAATAAAAGAGCCCACAACCCCTCACTCGGCGCGC
CAGTCCTCCGATAGACTGCGTCGCCCGGGTACCCGTATTCCCAATAAAGCCTCTTGCTGTTTGCATCCGA
ATCGTGGACTCGCTGATCCTTGGGAGGGTCTCCTCAGATTGATTGACTGCCCACCTCGGGGGTCTTTCAT
TTGGAGGTTCCACCGAGATTTGGAGACCCCTGCCCAGGGACCACCGACCCCCCCGCCGGGAGGTAAGCTG
GCCAGCGGTCGTTTCGTGTCTGTCTCTGTCTTTGTGCGTGTTTGTGCCGGCATCTAATGTTTGCGCCTGC
GTCTGTACTAGTTAGCTAACTAGCTCTGTATCTGGCGGACCCGTGGTGGAACTGACGAGTTCTGAACACC
CGGCCGCAACCCTGGGAGACGTCCCAGGGACTTTGGGGGCCGTTTTTGTGGCCCGACCTGAGGAAGGGAG
TCGATGTGGAATCCGACCCCGTCAGGATATGTGGTTCTGGTAGGAGACGAGAACCTAAAACAGTTCCCGC
CTCCGTCTGAATTTTTGCTTTCGGTTTGGAACCGAAGCCGCGCGTCTTGTCTGCTGCAGCGCTGCAGCAT
CGTTCTGTGTTGTCTCTGTCTGACTGTGTTTCTGTATTTGTCTGAAAATTAGGGCCAGACTGTTACCACT
CCCTTAAGTTTGACCTTAGGTCACTGGAAAGATGTCGAGCGGATCGCTCACAACCAGTCGGTAGATGTCA
AGAAGAGACGTTGGGTTACCTTCTGCTCTGCAGAATGGCCAACCTTTAACGTCGGATGGCCGCGAGACGG
CACCTTTAACCGAGACCTCATCACCCAGGTTAAGATCAAGGTCTTTTCACCTGGCCCGCATGGACACCCA
GACCAGGTCCCCTACAT
Features (pLannotate 1.2.2; 20 found; start..end, strand, type, name):
    244..1413    +  CDS            CASP13: CASPD_BOVIN - Experimental evidence at protein level: Swiss-Prot protein existence level 1. Involved in the activation cascade of caspases responsible for apoptosis execution. Might function by either activating some proteins required for cell death or inactivating proteins necessary for cell survival. From Bos taurus (Bovine).
   1417..1450    -  misc_feature   MCS (fragment): pBluescript multiple cloning site
   1552..2014    +  misc_feature   IRES: internal ribosome entry site (IRES) of the encephalomyocarditis virus (EMCV)
   2028..2747    +  CDS            EGFP: the original enhanced GFP (Yang et al., 1996) mammalian codon-optimized
   2809..3323    +  LTR            3' LTR: 3' long terminal repeat from murine embryonic stem cell virus
   3485..3501    -  protein_bind   lac operator: The lac repressor binds to the lac operator to inhibit transcription in E. coli. This inhibition can be relieved by adding lactose or isopropyl-β-D-thiogalactopyranoside (IPTG). lac repressor encoded by lacI
   3509..3539    -  promoter       lac promoter: promoter for the E. coli lac operon
   3554..3575    -  protein_bind   CAP binding site: CAP binding activates transcription in the presence of cAMP. E. coli catabolite activator protein
   3588..3680    -  CDS            lacI (fragment): lac repressor; lacI; The lac repressor binds to the lac operator to inhibit transcription in E. coli. This inhibition can be relieved by adding lactose or isopropyl-β-D-thiogalactopyranoside (IPTG).
   3863..4451    -  rep_origin     ori: high-copy-number ColE1/pMB1/pBR322/pUC origin of replication
   4622..5482    -  CDS            AmpR: β-lactamase; bla; confers resistance to ampicillin, carbenicillin, and related antibiotics
   5483..5587    -  promoter       AmpR promoter: bla
   5682..5717    +  CDS            rop (fragment): Rop protein, which maintains plasmids at low copy number; rop
   5819..5918    +  misc_feature   bom (fragment): basis of mobility region from pBR322
   5924..6073    -  CDS            lacZα (fragment): LacZα fragment of β-galactosidase; lacZ fragment
   6073..6274    -  CDS            TcR (fragment): tetracycline efflux protein; tet; confers resistance to tetracycline
   6275..6373    +  CDS            env (fragment): murine leukemia virus gPr80 envelope polyprotein precursor; env; proteolytically cleaved into gp70SU and p15TM subunits
   6415..6931    +  LTR            5' LTR: 5' long terminal repeat from murine embryonic stem cell virus
   6995..7336    +  misc_feature   MESV Ψ: packaging signal of murine embryonic stem cell virus
   7403..172     +  CDS            gag (truncated) (across the origin): truncated Moloney murine leukemia virus (MMLV) gag gene lacking the start codon
