[The description below was written by a language model from this plasmid's Addgene catalogue record and pLannotate feature annotations shown in this document.]
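Description:
pMSCV-IRES-GFP-lemur-Caspase-4 is a gammaretroviral transfer vector built on the pMSCV-IRES-EGFP backbone, intended for stable expression of an inflammatory caspase in mammalian cells by retroviral transduction. In bacteria it is maintained through a high-copy ColE1/pUC-type origin and selected with ampicillin via the β-lactamase gene. The remaining bacterial annotations (lac promoter/operator, and fragments of lacI, lacZα, rop, bom and TcR) are backbone remnants with no apparent role in the construct's function.

The viral region is flanked by 5′ and 3′ long terminal repeats from murine embryonic stem cell virus. It includes the MESV Ψ packaging signal and a truncated, start-codon-less MMLV gag segment, which together allow the transcript to be packaged into virions when gag, pol and env are supplied in trans by a packaging system. The 5′ LTR serves as the promoter. Downstream, cloned between NotI and SalI sites, is the caspase-4 coding sequence from the gray mouse lemur (Microcebus murinus), carrying an N-terminal Myc tag for detection. The automated annotation labels this open reading frame by its similarity to bovine caspase-13, which is a homology match rather than the true identity of the insert. An EMCV IRES follows, driving translation of EGFP from the same bicistronic mRNA, so that green fluorescence marks transduced cells and can be used to sort or track them.

The construct comes from comparative work on the evolution of the LPS receptor caspase-4 and its relationship to interleukin-1β processing. It suits the expression of the lemur orthologue in mammalian cell lines for functional comparison with caspases from other species.
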