Addgene plasmid #183374: pMSCV-IRES-GFP-lemur-Caspase-4
Purpose: Stable expression of mammalian inflammatory caspase gene in mammalian cells by retroviral transduction
Depositing lab: Jonathan Kagan. Depositing organization: Boston Children's Hospital. Publication: Evolution-inspired redesign of the LPS receptor caspase-4 into an interleukin-1beta converting enzyme. Devant P, Cao A, Kagan JC. Sci Immunol. 2021 Aug 10;6(62). doi: 10.1126/sciimmunol.abh3567. PubMed 34734155.
Backbone
  Vector backbone: pMSCV-IRES-EGFP
  Backbone size w/o insert (bp): 6400
  Vector type: Retroviral
Growth in bacteria
  Bacterial resistance: Ampicillin, 100 μg/mL
  Growth temperature: 37°C
  Growth strain: NEB Stable
  Copy number: High Copy
Gene/Insert
  Gene/Insert name: Caspase-4
  Species: Microcebus murinus
  Insert size (bp): 1100
  Promoter: MESV
  Tag / fusion protein: Myc (N terminal on insert)
  Cloning method: Restriction Enzyme; 5′ cloning site NotI (not destroyed); 3′ cloning site SalI (not destroyed)
  Sequencing primers: 5′ MSCV-fwd; 3′ MSCV-rev
Terms and licenses: Academic/Nonprofit Terms; Industry Terms: Not Available to Industry
How to cite: pMSCV-IRES-GFP-lemur-Caspase-4 was a gift from Jonathan Kagan (Addgene plasmid # 183374 ; http://n2t.net/addgene:183374 ; RRID:Addgene_183374)
